Addgene plasmid #144798: TFORF3322
Purpose: Lentiviral vector for overexpressing transcription factor ORFs with unique 24-bp barcodes. Barcodes facilitate identification of transcription factors in pooled screens.
Depositing lab: Feng Zhang. Depositing organization: Broad Institute. Publication: A transcription factor atlas of directed differentiation. Joung J, Ma S, Tay T, Geiger-Schuller KR, Kirchgatterer PC, Verdine VK, Guo B, Arias-Garcia MA, Allen WE, Singh A, Kuksenko O, Abudayyeh OO, Gootenberg JS, Fu Z, Macrae RK, Buenrostro JD, Regev A, Zhang F. Cell. 2023 Jan 5;186(1):209-229.e26. doi: 10.1016/j.cell.2022.11.026. PubMed 36608654.
Backbone
  Vector backbone: pLX_TRC317
  Backbone manufacturer: Broad Institute Genetic Perturbation Platform
  Backbone size w/o insert (bp): 8264
  Vector type: Mammalian Expression, Lentiviral
  Selectable markers: Puromycin
Growth in bacteria
  Bacterial resistance: Ampicillin, 100 μg/mL
  Growth temperature: 37°C
  Growth strain: NEB Stable
  Copy number: High Copy
Gene/Insert
  Gene/Insert name: ZBTB26
  Species: H. sapiens (human)
  Insert size (bp): 1529
  Entrez Gene: ZBTB26 (a.k.a. ZNF481, bioref, KIAA1572)
  Promoter: EF1a
  Tag / fusion protein: V5 (C terminal on insert)
  Cloning method: Gateway Cloning
  Sequencing primers: 5′ GGGTGGAGACTGAAGTTAGGCCAG; 3′ CACATAGCGTAAAAGGAGCAACATAG
Resource information
  A portion of this plasmid was derived from a plasmid made by: Broad Institute Genetic Perturbation Platform
Terms and licenses: Academic/Nonprofit Terms; Industry Terms: Not Available to Industry
Depositor comments: NM_001304364.1 Please test multiple small colonies in case of plasmid recombination. To make this collection available in a timely manner, a portion of this collection was not fully sequenced by Addgene. If an Addgene verified full plasmid sequence is not available, please contact us prior to placing an order to request the full sequence.
How to cite: TFORF3322 was a gift from Feng Zhang (Addgene plasmid # 144798 ; http://n2t.net/addgene:144798 ; RRID:Addgene_144798)
