[The description below was written by a language model from this plasmid's Addgene catalogue record and pLannotate feature annotations shown in this document.]
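Description:
TFORF3322 is a lentiviral mammalian expression plasmid built on the pLX_TRC317 backbone from the Broad Institute Genetic Perturbation Platform. It carries the human transcription factor ZBTB26 (also known as ZNF481 or KIAA1572) as one member of a barcoded transcription factor ORF collection. In bacteria it is maintained through a high-copy ColE1/pUC-type origin and selected with ampicillin via the bla gene; an f1 origin and remnants of a lac/lacZα cloning region with T3 and T7 promoters are also annotated in the backbone. The depositor notes a risk of plasmid recombination, which is common for LTR-containing vectors.

The viral portion has a third-generation, self-inactivating layout. An RSV promoter drives a truncated HIV-1 5' LTR, followed by the Ψ packaging signal with a gag fragment, the Rev response element, a cPPT/CTS, WPRE and a ΔU3 3' LTR with a downstream SV40 polyadenylation signal. Within this transfer region, SV40 promoter and origin sequences lie upstream of a puromycin N-acetyltransferase gene, allowing selection of transduced cells. A separate EF-1α promoter drives the ZBTB26 ORF. The ORF was inserted by Gateway cloning and is flanked by attB1 and attB2 sites, with a V5 epitope tag at its C terminus for detection. The catalogue entry describes a unique 24-bp barcode associated with each ORF. This barcode is not annotated in the feature table, so its position cannot be stated from the record. The short U6 promoter fragment called between the V5 tag and the WPRE is only a partial match.

The construct is intended for constitutive overexpression of ZBTB26 after lentiviral delivery. It suits pooled screens in particular, where barcode readout identifies which transcription factor each cell received, as in directed differentiation studies.
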