Features (pLannotate 1.2.2; 34 found; start..end, strand, type, name):
      5..231     +  promoter       RSV promoter: Rous sarcoma virus enhancer/promoter
    232..412     +  LTR            5' LTR (truncated): truncated 5' long terminal repeat (LTR) from HIV-1
    459..584     +  misc_feature   HIV-1 Ψ: packaging signal of human immunodeficiency virus type 1
    568..931     +  CDS            HIV-1 gag (fragment): gag protein from human immunodeficiency virus 1; gag
   1077..1310    +  misc_feature   RRE: The Rev response element (RRE) of HIV-1 allows for Rev-dependent mRNA export from the nucleus to the cytoplasm.
   1687..1713    +  CDS            Rev (fragment): human immunodeficiency virus 1 (HIV-1) Rev protein; rev; enhances nuclear export of unspliced and incompletely spliced viral mRNAs
   1720..1743    +  promoter       SV40 promoter (fragment): SV40 early promoter
   1744..1815    +  promoter       SV40 promoter (fragment): SV40 enhancer and early promoter
   1839..1974    +  rep_origin     SV40 ori: SV40 origin of replication
   2020..2616    +  CDS            PuroR (fragment): puromycin N-acetyltransferase; pac from Streptomyces; confers resistance to puromycin
   2665..2782    +  misc_feature   cPPT/CTS: central polypurine tract and central termination sequence of HIV-1
   2847..2913    +  CDS            small t antigen (fragment): SV40 (simian virus 40) small t antigen
   2920..4098    +  promoter       EF-1α promoter: strong constitutive promoter for human elongation factor EF-1α
   4119..4136    +  protein_bind   attB1 (fragment): mutant version of attB; core recombination site for the Gateway® BP reaction BP Clonase™
   4142..5464    +  CDS            ZBTB26: ZBT26_HUMAN - Also known as KIAA1572, ZNF481. Experimental evidence at protein level: Swiss-Prot protein existence level 1. May be involved in transcriptional regulation. From Homo sapiens (Human).
   5467..5490    -  protein_bind   attB2: mutant version of attB; recombination site for the Gateway® BP reaction BP Clonase™
   5498..5539    +  CDS            V5 tag: epitope tag from simian virus 5
   5555..5608    +  promoter       U6 promoter (fragment): RNA polymerase III promoter for human U6 snRNA
   5650..6238    +  misc_feature   WPRE: woodchuck hepatitis virus posttranscriptional regulatory element
   6289..6308    +  misc_feature   cPPT/CTS (fragment): central polypurine tract and central termination sequence of HIV-1
   6310..6543    +  LTR            3' LTR (ΔU3): self-inactivating 3' long terminal repeat (LTR) from HIV-1
   6621..6742    +  polyA_signal   SV40 poly(A) signal: SV40 polyadenylation signal
   6782..6917    +  rep_origin     SV40 ori: SV40 origin of replication
   6938..6956    -  promoter       T7 promoter: promoter for bacteriophage T7 RNA polymerase
   6964..7119    +  CDS            lacZα (fragment): LacZα fragment of β-galactosidase; lacZ fragment
   7124..7552    +  rep_origin     f1 ori (sequence partly withheld): f1 bacteriophage origin of replication; arrow indicates direction of (+) strand synthesis
   7605..7709    +  promoter       AmpR promoter: bla
   7710..8570    +  CDS            AmpR: β-lactamase; bla; confers resistance to ampicillin, carbenicillin, and related antibiotics
   8741..9329    +  rep_origin     ori: high-copy-number ColE1/pMB1/pBR322/pUC origin of replication
   9512..9604    +  CDS            lacI (fragment): lac repressor; lacI; The lac repressor binds to the lac operator to inhibit transcription in E. coli. This inhibition can be relieved by adding lactose or isopropyl-β-D-thiogalactopyranoside (IPTG).
   9617..9638    +  protein_bind   CAP binding site: CAP binding activates transcription in the presence of cAMP. E. coli catabolite activator protein
   9653..9683    +  promoter       lac promoter: promoter for the E. coli lac operon
   9691..9707    +  protein_bind   lac operator: The lac repressor binds to the lac operator to inhibit transcription in E. coli. This inhibition can be relieved by adding lactose or isopropyl-β-D-thiogalactopyranoside (IPTG). lac repressor encoded by lacI
   9752..9770    +  promoter       T3 promoter: promoter for bacteriophage T3 RNA polymerase
>Addgene plasmid #144798 | TFORF3322 | addgene full sequence | sequence record 404389 | Addgene NGS Result
TTAATGTAGTCTTATGCAATACTCTTGTAGTCTTGCAACATGGTAACGATGAGTTAGCAACATGCCTTAC
AAGGAGAGAAAAAGCACCGTGCATGCCGATTGGTGGAAGTAAGGTGGTACGATCGTGCCTTATTAGGAAG
GCAACAGACGGGTCTGACATGGATTGGACGAACCACTGAATTGCCGCATTGCAGAGATATTGTATTTAAG
TGCCTAGCTCGATACATAAACGGGTCTCTCTGGTTAGACCAGATCTGAGCCTGGGAGCTCTCTGGCTAAC
TAGGGAACCCACTGCTTAAGCCTCAATAAAGCTTGCCTTGAGTGCTTCAAGTAGTGTGTGCCCGTCTGTT
GTGTGACTCTGGTAACTAGAGATCCCTCAGACCCTTTTAGTCAGTGTGGAAAATCTCTAGCAGTGGCGCC
CGAACAGGGACTTGAAAGCGAAAGGGAAACCAGAGGAGCTCTCTCGACGCAGGACTCGGCTTGCTGAAGC
GCGCACGGCAAGAGGCGAGGGGCGGCGACTGGTGAGTACGCCAAAAATTTTGACTAGCGGAGGCTAGAAG
GAGAGAGATGGGTGCGAGAGCGTCAGTATTAAGCGGGGGAGAATTAGATCGCGATGGGAAAAAATTCGGT
TAAGGCCAGGGGGAAAGAAAAAATATAAATTAAAACATATAGTATGGGCAAGCAGGGAGCTAGAACGATT
CGCAGTTAATCCTGGCCTGTTAGAAACATCAGAAGGCTGTAGACAAATACTGGGACAGCTACAACCATCC
CTTCAGACAGGATCAGAAGAACTTAGATCATTATATAATACAGTAGCAACCCTCTATTGTGTGCATCAAA
GGATAGAGATAAAAGACACCAAGGAAGCTTTAGACAAGATAGAGGAAGAGCAAAACAAAAGTAAGACCAC
CGCACAGCAAGCGGCCGCTGATCTTCAGACCTGGAGGAGGAGATATGAGGGACAATTGGAGAAGTGAATT
ATATAAATATAAAGTAGTAAAAATTGAACCATTAGGAGTAGCACCCACCAAGGCAAAGAGAAGAGTGGTG
CAGAGAGAAAAAAGAGCAGTGGGAATAGGAGCTTTGTTCCTTGGGTTCTTGGGAGCAGCAGGAAGCACTA
TGGGCGCAGCGTCAATGACGCTGACGGTACAGGCCAGACAATTATTGTCTGGTATAGTGCAGCAGCAGAA
CAATTTGCTGAGGGCTATTGAGGCGCAACAGCATCTGTTGCAACTCACAGTCTGGGGCATCAAGCAGCTC
CAGGCAAGAATCCTGGCTGTGGAAAGATACCTAAAGGATCAACAGCTCCTGGGGATTTGGGGTTGCTCTG
GAAAACTCATTTGCACCACTGCTGTGCCTTGGAATGCTAGTTGGAGTAATAAATCTCTGGAACAGATTTG
GAATCACACGACCTGGATGGAGTGGGACAGAGAAATTAACAATTACACAAGCTTAATACACTCCTTAATT
GAAGAATCGCAAAACCAGCAAGAAAAGAATGAACAAGAATTATTGGAATTAGATAAATGGGCAAGTTTGT
GGAATTGGTTTAACATAACAAATTGGCTGTGGTATATAAAATTATTCATAATGATAGTAGGAGGCTTGGT
AGGTTTAAGAATAGTTTTTGCTGTACTTTCTATAGTGAATAGAGTTAGGCAGGGATATTCACCATTATCG
TTTCAGACCCACCTCCCAACCCCGAGGGGACCCATGCATTGCATCTCAATTAGTCAGCAACCAGGTGTGG
AAAGTCCCCAGGCTCCCCAGCAGGCAGAAGTATGCAAAGCATGCGTCTCAATTAGTCAGCAACCATAGTC
CCGCCCCTAACTCCGCCCATCCCGCCCCTAACTCCGCCCAGTTCCGCCCATTCTCCGCCCCATGGCTGAC
TAATTTTTTTTATTTATGCAGAGGCCGAGGCCGCCTCGGCCTCTGAGCTATTCCAGAAGTAGTGAGGAGG
CTTTTTTGGAGGCCTAGGCTTTTGCAAAAAGCTTTCTAGAGGTACCACCGGAGCTTACCATGACCGAGTA
CAAGCCCACGGTGCGCCTCGCCACCCGCGACGACGTCCCCAGGGCCGTACGCACCCTCGCCGCCGCGTTC
GCCGACTACCCCGCCACGCGCCACACCGTCGATCCGGACCGCCACATCGAGCGGGTCACCGAGCTGCAAG
AACTCTTCCTCACGCGCGTCGGGCTCGACATCGGCAAGGTGTGGGTCGCGGACGACGGCGCCGCCGTGGC
GGTCTGGACCACGCCGGAGAGCGTCGAAGCGGGGGCGGTGTTCGCCGAGATCGGCCCGCGCATGGCCGAG
TTGAGCGGTTCCCGGCTGGCCGCGCAGCAACAGATGGAAGGCCTCCTGGCGCCGCACCGGCCCAAGGAGC
CCGCGTGGTTCCTGGCCACCGTCGGCGTCTCGCCCGACCACCAGGGCAAGGGTCTGGGCAGCGCCGTCGT
GCTCCCCGGAGTGGAGGCGGCCGAGCGCGCCGGGGTGCCCGCCTTCCTGGAGACCTCCGCGCCCCGCAAC
CTCCCCTTCTACGAGCGGCTCGGCTTCACCGTCACCGCCGACGTCGAGGTGCCCGAAGGACCGCGCACCT
GGTGCATGACCCGCAAGCCCGGTGCCAGTTAACGAATTCTAGATCTTGAGACAAATGGCAGTATTCATCC
ACAATTTTAAAAGAAAAGGGGGGATTGGGGGGTACAGTGCAGGGGAAAGAATAGTAGACATAATAGCAAC
AGACATACAAACTAAAGAATTACAAAAACAAATTACAAAAATTCAAAATTTTCGGGTTTATTACAGGGAC
AGCAGAGATCCACTTTGGCGCCGGCTCGAGGCCTGCAGGTGCAAAGATGGATAAAGTTTTAAACAGAGAG
GAATCTTTGCAGCTAATGGACCTTCTAGGTCTTGAAAGGAGTGGGAATTGGCTCCGGTGCCCGTCAGTGG
GCAGAGCGCACATCGCCCACAGTCCCCGAGAAGTTGGGGGGAGGGGTCGGCAATTGAACCGGTGCCTAGA
GAAGGTGGCGCGGGGTAAACTGGGAAAGTGATGTCGTGTACTGGCTCCGCCTTTTTCCCGAGGGTGGGGG
AGAACCGTATATAAGTGCAGTAGTCGCCGTGAACGTTCTTTTTCGCAACGGGTTTGCCGCCAGAACACAG
GTAAGTGCCGTGTGTGGTTCCCGCGGGCCTGGCCTCTTTACGGGTTATGGCCCTTGCGTGCCTTGAATTA
CTTCCACCTGGCTGCAGTACGTGATTCTTGATCCCGAGCTTCGGGTTGGAAGTGGGTGGGAGAGTTCGAG
GCCTTGCGCTTAAGGAGCCCCTTCGCCTCGTGCTTGAGTTGAGGCCTGGCCTGGGCGCTGGGGCCGCCGC
GTGCGAATCTGGTGGCACCTTCGCGCCTGTCTCGCTGCTTTCGATAAGTCTCTAGCCATTTAAAATTTTT
GATGACCTGCTGCGACGCTTTTTTTCTGGCAAGATAGTCTTGTAAATGCGGGCCAAGATCTGCACACTGG
TATTTCGGTTTTTGGGGCCGCGGGCGGCGACGGGGCCCGTGCGTCCCAGCGCACATGTTCGGCGAGGCGG
GGCCTGCGAGCGCGGCCACCGAGAATCGGACGGGGGTAGTCTCAAGCTGGCCGGCCTGCTCTGGTGCCTG
GCCTCGCGCCGCCGTGTATCGCCCCGCCCTGGGCGGCAAGGCTGGCCCGGTCGGCACCAGTTGCGTGAGC
GGAAAGATGGCCGCTTCCCGGCCCTGCTGCAGGGAGCTCAAAATGGAGGACGCGGCGCTCGGGAGAGCGG
GCGGGTGAGTCACCCACACAAAGGAAAAGGGCCTTTCCGTCCTCAGCCGTCGCTTCATGTGACTCCACGG
AGTACCGGGCGCCGTCCAGGCACCTCGATTAGTTCTCGAGCTTTTGGAGTACGTCGTCTTTAGGTTGGGG
GGAGGGGTTTTATGCGATGGAGTTTCCCCACACTGAGTGGGTGGAGACTGAAGTTAGGCCAGCTTGGCAC
TTGATGTAATTCTCCTTGGAATTTGCCCTTTTTGAGTTTGGATCTTGGTTCATTCTCAAGCCTCAGACAG
TGGTTCAAAGTTTTTTTCTTCCATTTCAGGTGTCGTGAGGCTAGCATCGATTGATCAACAAGTTTGTACA
AAAAAGTTGGCATGTCTGAAAGATCAGATCTCCTTCACTTCAAGTTTGAAAATTATGGAGATTCAATGTT
ACAAAAAATGAACAAATTAAGAGAAGAGAATAAATTTTGTGATGTTACAGTTCTCATAGATGATATTGAG
GTACAGGGACATAAAATTGTGTTTGCTGCAGGTTCCCCCTTCTTAAGAGACCAATTTTTACTGAATGATT
CCAGAGAGGTGAAAATCTCCATATTACAGAGTTCCGAAGTGGGGAGACAATTGCTCTTATCCTGTTATAG
TGGTGTGCTGGAATTCCCTGAGATGGAACTGGTAAATTACTTGACTGCTGCAAGTTTTCTTCAGATGAGC
CACATTGTAGAACGGTGCACACAGGCCCTGTGGAAGTTTATAAAGCCAAAACAACCAATGGATAGTAAAG
AGGGATGTGAACCACAGAGTGCTTCTCCCCAGTCAAAAGAACAGCAGGGAGATGCCAGAGGCTCCCCAAA
GCAGGACTCACCTTGTATTCATCCATCTGAAGACAGTATGGATATGGAGGACAGTGATATTCAGATTGTT
AAGGTAGAATCTATTGGGGATGTATCAGAGGTTAGAAGTAAAAAAGATCAGAACCAGTTTATTTCTTCTG
AACCCACTGCTTTACATTCATCAGAGCCCCAGCACTCCCTGATAAATTCAACTGTGGAAAACAGAGTAAG
TGAAATAGAACAAAACCATCTCCACAATTATGCCCTTTCTTATACAGGCAGTGATAACATCATCATGGCC
TCAAAAGATGTCTTTGGCCCTAATATTCGAGGTGTAGACAAAGGCCTACAGTGGCATCACCAGTGCCCAA
AGTGTACCAGGGTGTTTCGTCACCTGGAGAACTACGCCAACCATTTAAAAATGCACAAACTCTTTATGTG
TCTACTCTGCGGCAAGACTTTCACTCAGAAAGGCAACCTTCATCGACACATGCGTGTGCATGCCGGAATT
AAACCTTTCCAGTGTAAAATCTGTGGGAAAACCTTTTCTCAGAAGTGTTCCTTACAGGATCATCTTAACC
TTCACAGTGGAGATAAGCCCCATAAATGTAACTATTGTGATATGGTTTTTGCACATAAACCAGTTTTGAG
GAAACACCTTAAACAGCTGCATGGCAAAAACAGCTTTGATAATGCCAATGAGAGAAATGTACAAGACCTC
ACAGTGGATTTTGATTCTTTTGCATGTACAACAGTCACAGACTCTAAAGGGTGTCAGCCACAACCCGATG
CAACACAGGTCCTGGATGCAGGTAAACTGGCCCAAGCTGTCCTGAACTTAAGAAATGATAGTACTTGTGT
GAATTGCCCAACTTTCTTGTACAAAGTGGTTGATATCGGTAAGCCTATCCCTAACCCTCTCCTCGGTCTC
GATTCTACGTAGTAATGAACTAGTCCGTAACTTGAAAGTATTTCGATTTCTTGGCTTTATATATCTTGTG
GAAAGGACGAGGAGCCGGTTCTAATCGTCATGGTACGCGTTAAGTCGACAATCAACCTCTGGATTACAAA
ATTTGTGAAAGATTGACTGGTATTCTTAACTATGTTGCTCCTTTTACGCTATGTGGATACGCTGCTTTAA
TGCCTTTGTATCATGCTATTGCTTCCCGTATGGCTTTCATTTTCTCCTCCTTGTATAAATCCTGGTTGCT
GTCTCTTTATGAGGAGTTGTGGCCCGTTGTCAGGCAACGTGGCGTGGTGTGCACTGTGTTTGCTGACGCA
ACCCCCACTGGTTGGGGCATTGCCACCACCTGTCAGCTCCTTTCCGGGACTTTCGCTTTCCCCCTCCCTA
TTGCCACGGCGGAACTCATCGCCGCCTGCCTTGCCCGCTGCTGGACAGGGGCTCGGCTGTTGGGCACTGA
CAATTCCGTGGTGTTGTCGGGGAAATCATCGTCCTTTCCTTGGCTGCTCGCCTGTGTTGCCACCTGGATT
CTGCGCGGGACGTCCTTCTGCTACGTCCCTTCGGCCCTCAATCCAGCGGACCTTCCTTCCCGCGGCCTGC
TGCCGGCTCTGCGGCCTCTTCCGCGTCTTCGCCTTCGCCCTCAGACGAGTCGGATCTCCCTTTGGGCCGC
CTCCCCGCGTCGACTTTAAGACCAATGACTTACAAGGCAGCTGTAGATCTTAGCCACTTTTTAAAAGAAA
AGGGGGGACTGGAAGGGCTAATTCACTCCCAACGAAGACAAGATCTGCTTTTTGCTTGTACTGGGTCTCT
CTGGTTAGACCAGATCTGAGCCTGGGAGCTCTCTGGCTAACTAGGGAACCCACTGCTTAAGCCTCAATAA
AGCTTGCCTTGAGTGCTTCAAGTAGTGTGTGCCCGTCTGTTGTGTGACTCTGGTAACTAGAGATCCCTCA
GACCCTTTTAGTCAGTGTGGAAAATCTCTAGCAGTACGTATAGTAGTTCATGTCATCTTATTATTCAGTA
TTTATAACTTGCAAAGAAATGAATATCAGAGAGTGAGAGGAACTTGTTTATTGCAGCTTATAATGGTTAC
AAATAAAGCAATAGCATCACAAATTTCACAAATAAAGCATTTTTTTCACTGCATTCTAGTTGTGGTTTGT
CCAAACTCATCAATGTATCTTATCATGTCTGGCTCTAGCTATCCCGCCCCTAACTCCGCCCATCCCGCCC
CTAACTCCGCCCAGTTCCGCCCATTCTCCGCCCCATGGCTGACTAATTTTTTTTATTTATGCAGAGGCCG
AGGCCGCCTCGGCCTCTGAGCTATTCCAGAAGTAGTGAGGAGGCTTTTTTGGAGGCCTAGGGACGTACCC
AATTCGCCCTATAGTGAGTCGTATTACGCGCGCTCACTGGCCGTCGTTTTACAACGTCGTGACTGGGAAA
ACCCTGGCGTTACCCAACTTAATCGCCTTGCAGCACATCCCCCTTTCGCCAGCTGGCGTAATAGCGAAGA
GGCCCGCACCGATCGCCCTTCCCAACAGTTGCGCAGCCTGAATGGCGAATGGG
[124 nt withheld, positions 7124-7247]
C
[91 nt withheld, positions 7249-7339]
A
[49 nt withheld, positions 7341-7389]
CCTTTGACGTTGGAGTCCACGTTCTTT
[37 nt withheld, positions 7417-7453]
ACCCTATCTCGGTCTATTCTTTTGATTTATAAGGGATTTTGCCGATTTCGGCCTATTGGTTAAAAAATGA
GCTGATTTAACAAAAATTTAACGCGAATTTTAACAAAATATTAACGCTTACAATTTAGGTGGCACTTTTC
GGGGAAATGTGCGCGGAACCCCTATTTGTTTATTTTTCTAAATACATTCAAATATGTATCCGCTCATGAG
ACAATAACCCTGATAAATGCTTCAATAATATTGAAAAAGGAAGAGTATGAGTATTCAACATTTCCGTGTC
GCCCTTATTCCCTTTTTTGCGGCATTTTGCCTTCCTGTTTTTGCTCACCCAGAAACGCTGGTGAAAGTAA
AAGATGCTGAAGATCAGTTGGGTGCACGAGTGGGTTACATCGAACTGGATCTCAACAGCGGTAAGATCCT
TGAGAGTTTTCGCCCCGAAGAACGTTTTCCAATGATGAGCACTTTTAAAGTTCTGCTATGTGGCGCGGTA
TTATCCCGTATTGACGCCGGGCAAGAGCAACTCGGTCGCCGCATACACTATTCTCAGAATGACTTGGTTG
AGTACTCACCAGTCACAGAAAAGCATCTTACGGATGGCATGACAGTAAGAGAATTATGCAGTGCTGCCAT
AACCATGAGTGATAACACTGCGGCCAACTTACTTCTGACAACGATCGGAGGACCGAAGGAGCTAACCGCT
TTTTTGCACAACATGGGGGATCATGTAACTCGCCTTGATCGTTGGGAACCGGAGCTGAATGAAGCCATAC
CAAACGACGAGCGTGACACCACGATGCCTGTAGCAATGGCAACAACGTTGCGCAAACTATTAACTGGCGA
ACTACTTACTCTAGCTTCCCGGCAACAATTAATAGACTGGATGGAGGCGGATAAAGTTGCAGGACCACTT
CTGCGCTCGGCCCTTCCGGCTGGCTGGTTTATTGCTGATAAATCTGGAGCCGGTGAGCGTGGGTCTCGCG
GTATCATTGCAGCACTGGGGCCAGATGGTAAGCCCTCCCGTATCGTAGTTATCTACACGACGGGGAGTCA
GGCAACTATGGATGAACGAAATAGACAGATCGCTGAGATAGGTGCCTCACTGATTAAGCATTGGTAACTG
TCAGACCAAGTTTACTCATATATACTTTAGATTGATTTAAAACTTCATTTTTAATTTAAAAGGATCTAGG
TGAAGATCCTTTTTGATAATCTCATGACCAAAATCCCTTAACGTGAGTTTTCGTTCCACTGAGCGTCAGA
CCCCGTAGAAAAGATCAAAGGATCTTCTTGAGATCCTTTTTTTCTGCGCGTAATCTGCTGCTTGCAAACA
AAAAAACCACCGCTACCAGCGGTGGTTTGTTTGCCGGATCAAGAGCTACCAACTCTTTTTCCGAAGGTAA
CTGGCTTCAGCAGAGCGCAGATACCAAATACTGTTCTTCTAGTGTAGCCGTAGTTAGGCCACCACTTCAA
GAACTCTGTAGCACCGCCTACATACCTCGCTCTGCTAATCCTGTTACCAGTGGCTGCTGCCAGTGGCGAT
AAGTCGTGTCTTACCGGGTTGGACTCAAGACGATAGTTACCGGATAAGGCGCAGCGGTCGGGCTGAACGG
GGGGTTCGTGCACACAGCCCAGCTTGGAGCGAACGACCTACACCGAACTGAGATACCTACAGCGTGAGCT
ATGAGAAAGCGCCACGCTTCCCGAAGGGAGAAAGGCGGACAGGTATCCGGTAAGCGGCAGGGTCGGAACA
GGAGAGCGCACGAGGGAGCTTCCAGGGGGAAACGCCTGGTATCTTTATAGTCCTGTCGGGTTTCGCCACC
TCTGACTTGAGCGTCGATTTTTGTGATGCTCGTCAGGGGGGCGGAGCCTATGGAAAAACGCCAGCAACGC
GGCCTTTTTACGGTTCCTGGCCTTTTGCTGGCCTTTTGCTCACATGTTCTTTCCTGCGTTATCCCCTGAT
TCTGTGGATAACCGTATTACCGCCTTTGAGTGAGCTGATACCGCTCGCCGCAGCCGAACGACCGAGCGCA
GCGAGTCAGTGAGCGAGGAAGCGGAAGAGCGCCCAATACGCAAACCGCCTCTCCCCGCGCGTTGGCCGAT
TCATTAATGCAGCTGGCACGACAGGTTTCCCGACTGGAAAGCGGGCAGTGAGCGCAACGCAATTAATGTG
AGTTAGCTCACTCATTAGGCACCCCAGGCTTTACACTTTATGCTTCCGGCTCGTATGTTGTGTGGAATTG
TGAGCGGATAACAATTTCACACAGGAAACAGCTATGACCATGATTACGCCAAGCGCGCAATTAACCCTCA
CTAAAGGGAACAAAAGCTGGAGCTGCAAGC
