>Addgene plasmid #144798 | TFORF3322 | depositor partial sequence | sequence record 286509 | Insert
ATCGATTGATCAACAAGTTTGTACAAAAAAGTTGGCATGTCTGAAAGATCAGATCTCCTTCACTTCAAGT
TTGAAAATTATGGAGATTCAATGTTACAAAAAATGAACAAATTAAGAGAAGAGAATAAATTTTGTGATGT
TACAGTTCTCATAGATGATATTGAGGTACAGGGACATAAAATTGTGTTTGCTGCAGGTTCCCCCTTCTTA
AGAGACCAATTTTTACTGAATGATTCCAGAGAGGTGAAAATCTCCATATTACAGAGTTCCGAAGTGGGGA
GACAATTGCTCTTATCCTGTTATAGTGGTGTGCTGGAATTCCCTGAGATGGAACTGGTAAATTACTTGAC
TGCTGCAAGTTTTCTTCAGATGAGCCACATTGTAGAACGGTGCACACAGGCCCTGTGGAAGTTTATAAAG
CCAAAACAACCAATGGATAGTAAAGAGGGATGTGAACCACAGAGTGCTTCTCCCCAGTCAAAAGAACAGC
AGGGAGATGCCAGAGGCTCCCCAAAGCAGGACTCACCTTGTATTCATCCATCTGAAGACAGTATGGATAT
GGAGGACAGTGATATTCAGATTGTTAAGGTAGAATCTATTGGGGATGTATCAGAGGTTAGAAGTAAAAAA
GATCAGAACCAGTTTATTTCTTCTGAACCCACTGCTTTACATTCATCAGAGCCCCAGCACTCCCTGATAA
ATTCAACTGTGGAAAACAGAGTAAGTGAAATAGAACAAAACCATCTCCACAATTATGCCCTTTCTTATAC
AGGCAGTGATAACATCATCATGGCCTCAAAAGATGTCTTTGGCCCTAATATTCGAGGTGTAGACAAAGGC
CTACAGTGGCATCACCAGTGCCCAAAGTGTACCAGGGTGTTTCGTCACCTGGAGAACTACGCCAACCATT
TAAAAATGCACAAACTCTTTATGTGTCTACTCTGCGGCAAGACTTTCACTCAGAAAGGCAACCTTCATCG
ACACATGCGTGTGCATGCCGGAATTAAACCTTTCCAGTGTAAAATCTGTGGGAAAACCTTTTCTCAGAAG
TGTTCCTTACAGGATCATCTTAACCTTCACAGTGGAGATAAGCCCCATAAATGTAACTATTGTGATATGG
TTTTTGCACATAAACCAGTTTTGAGGAAACACCTTAAACAGCTGCATGGCAAAAACAGCTTTGATAATGC
CAATGAGAGAAATGTACAAGACCTCACAGTGGATTTTGATTCTTTTGCATGTACAACAGTCACAGACTCT
AAAGGGTGTCAGCCACAACCCGATGCAACACAGGTCCTGGATGCAGGTAAACTGGCCCAAGCTGTCCTGA
ACTTAAGAAATGATAGTACTTGTGTGAATTGCCCAACTTTCTTGTACAAAGTGGTTGATATCGGTAAGCC
TATCCCTAACCCTCTCCTCGGTCTCGATTCTACGTAGTAATGAACTAGTCCGTAACTTGAAAGTATTTCG
ATTTCTTGGCTTTATATATCTTGTGGAAAGGACGAGGAGCCGGTTCTAATCGTCATGGT
