>Addgene plasmid #144798 | TFORF3322 | depositor partial sequence | sequence record 286510 | Barcode
GGAGCCGGTTCTAATCGTCATGGT
